>Addgene plasmid #41366 | TAL3192 | depositor partial sequence | sequence record 55005 | TAL3192 sequence 2430 bps
TCTAGAGCTAGCACCATGGACTACAAAGACCATGACGGTGATTATAAAGATCATGACATCGATTACAAGG
ATGACGATGACAAGATGGCCCCCAAGAAGAAGAGGAAGGTGGGCATTCACCGCGGGGTACCTATGGTGGA
CTTGAGGACACTCGGTTATTCGCAACAGCAACAGGAGAAAATCAAGCCTAAGGTCAGGAGCACCGTCGCG
CAACACCACGAGGCGCTTGTGGGGCATGGCTTCACTCATGCGCATATTGTCGCGCTTTCACAGCACCCTG
CGGCGCTTGGGACGGTGGCTGTCAAATACCAAGATATGATTGCGGCCCTGCCCGAAGCCACGCACGAGGC
AATTGTAGGGGTCGGTAAACAGTGGTCGGGAGCGCGAGCACTTGAGGCGCTGCTGACTGTGGCGGGTGAG
CTTAGGGGGCCTCCGCTCCAGCTCGACACCGGGCAGCTGCTGAAGATCGCGAAGAGAGGGGGAGTAACAG
CGGTAGAGGCAGTGCACGCCTGGCGCAATGCGCTCACCGGGGCCCCCTTGAACCTGACCCCAGACCAGGT
AGTCGCAATCGCGTCAAACGGAGGGGGAAAGCAAGCCCTGGAAACCGTGCAAAGGTTGTTGCCGGTCCTT
TGTCAAGACCACGGCCTTACACCGGAGCAAGTCGTGGCCATTGCAAATAATAACGGTGGCAAACAGGCTC
TTGAGACGGTTCAGAGACTTCTCCCAGTTCTCTGTCAAGCCCACGGGCTGACTCCCGATCAAGTTGTAGC
GATTGCGAATAACAATGGAGGGAAACAAGCATTGGAGACTGTCCAACGGCTCCTTCCCGTGTTGTGTCAA
GCCCACGGTTTGACGCCTGCACAAGTGGTCGCCATCGCCTCCAATATTGGCGGTAAGCAGGCGCTGGAAA
CAGTACAGCGCCTGCTGCCTGTACTGTGCCAGGATCATGGACTGACCCCAGACCAGGTAGTCGCAATCGC
GTCAAACGGAGGGGGAAAGCAAGCCCTGGAAACCGTGCAAAGGTTGTTGCCGGTCCTTTGTCAAGACCAC
GGCCTTACACCGGAGCAAGTCGTGGCCATTGCAAATAATAACGGTGGCAAACAGGCTCTTGAGACGGTTC
AGAGACTTCTCCCAGTTCTCTGTCAAGCCCACGGGCTGACTCCCGATCAAGTTGTAGCGATTGCGTCCAA
CGGTGGAGGGAAACAAGCATTGGAGACTGTCCAACGGCTCCTTCCCGTGTTGTGTCAAGCCCACGGTTTG
ACGCCTGCACAAGTGGTCGCCATCGCCAACAACAACGGCGGTAAGCAGGCGCTGGAAACAGTACAGCGCC
TGCTGCCTGTACTGTGCCAGGATCATGGACTGACCCCAGACCAGGTAGTCGCAATCGCGTCAAACGGAGG
GGGAAAGCAAGCCCTGGAAACCGTGCAAAGGTTGTTGCCGGTCCTTTGTCAAGACCACGGCCTTACACCG
GAGCAAGTCGTGGCCATTGCAAGCAACATCGGTGGCAAACAGGCTCTTGAGACGGTTCAGAGACTTCTCC
CAGTTCTCTGTCAAGCCCACGGGCTGACTCCCGATCAAGTTGTAGCGATTGCGTCGCATGACGGAGGGAA
ACAAGCATTGGAGACTGTCCAACGGCTCCTTCCCGTGTTGTGTCAAGCCCACGGTTTGACGCCTGCACAA
GTGGTCGCCATCGCCTCCAATATTGGCGGTAAGCAGGCGCTGGAAACAGTACAGCGCCTGCTGCCTGTAC
TGTGCCAGGATCATGGACTGACCCCAGACCAGGTAGTCGCAATCGCGTCACATGACGGGGGAAAGCAAGC
CCTGGAAACCGTGCAAAGGTTGTTGCCGGTCCTTTGTCAAGACCACGGCCTTACACCGGAGCAAGTCGTG
GCCATTGCAAATAATAACGGTGGCAAACAGGCTCTTGAGACGGTTCAGAGACTTCTCCCAGTTCTCTGTC
AAGCCCACGGGCTGACTCCCGATCAAGTTGTAGCGATTGCGAATAACAATGGAGGGAAACAAGCATTGGA
GACTGTCCAACGGCTCCTTCCCGTGTTGTGTCAAGCCCACGGTTTGACGCCTGCACAAGTGGTCGCCATC
GCCAACAACAACGGCGGTAAGCAGGCGCTGGAAACAGTACAGCGCCTGCTGCCTGTACTGTGCCAGGATC
ATGGACTGACACCCGAACAGGTGGTCGCCATTGCTAATAATAACGGAGGACGGCCAGCCTTGGAGTCCAT
CGTAGCCCAATTGTCCAGGCCCGATCCCGCGTTGGCTGCGTTAACGAATGACCATCTGGTGGCGTTGGCA
TGTCTTGGTGGACGACCCGCGCTCGATGCAGTCAAAAAGGGTCTGCCTCATGCTCCCGCATTGATCAAAA
GAACCAACCGGCGGATTCCCGAGAGAACTTCCCATCGAGTCGCGGGATCC
