>Addgene plasmid #41366 | TAL3192 | addgene partial sequence | sequence record 56352 | JDS-TALEN-F 5'-TAGGGGTCGGTAAACAGTGG-3'
GCGCTGCTGACTGTGGCGGGTGAGCTTAGGGGGCCTCCGCTCCAGCTCGACACCGGGCAGCTGCTGAAGA
TCGCGAAGAGAGGGGGAGTAACAGCGGTAGAGGCAGTGCACGCCTGGCGCAATGCGCTCACCGGGGCCCC
CTTGAACCTGACCCCAGACCAGGTAGTCGCAATCGCGTCAAACGGAGGGGGAAAGCAAGCCCTGGAAACC
GTGCAAAGGTTGTTGCCGGTCCTTTGTCAAGACCACGGCCTTACACCGGAGCAAGTCGTGGCCATTGCAA
ATAATAACGGTGGCAAACAGGCTCTTGAGACGGTTCAGAGACTTCTCCCAGTTCTCTGTCAAGCCCACGG
GCTGACTCCCGATCAAGTTGTAGCGATTGCGAATAACAATGGAGGGAAACAAGCATTGGAGACTGTCCAA
CGGCTCCTTCCCGTGTTGTGTCAAGCCCACGGTTTGACGCCTGCACAAGTGGTCGCCATCGCCTCCAATA
TTGGCGGTAAGCAGGCGCTGGAAACAGTACAGCGCCTGCTGCCTGTACTGTGCCAGGATCATGGACTGAC
CCCAGACCAGGTAGTCGCAATCGCGTCAAACGGAGGGGGAAAGCAAGCCCTGGAAACCGTGCAAAGGTTG
TTGCCGGTCCTTTGTCAAGACCACGGCCTTACACCGGAGCAAGTCGTGGCCATTGCAAATAATAACGGTG
GCAAACAGGCTCTTGAGACGGTTCAGAGACTTCTCCCAGTTCTCTGTCAAGCCCACGGGCTGACTCCCGA
TCAAGTTGTAGCGATTGCGTCCAACGGTGGAGGGAAACAAGCATTGGAGACTGTCCAACGGCTCCTTCCC
GTGTTGTGTCAAGCCCACGGTTTGACGCCTGCACAAGTGGTCGCCATCGCC
