[The description below was written by a language model from this plasmid's Addgene catalogue record.]
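Description:
TAL3192 is a TALEN expression plasmid built on the JDS74 backbone (about 6.4 kb without insert), a mammalian expression vector that also carries a T7 promoter. It is a high-copy plasmid maintained in E. coli under ampicillin selection. The record does not include a feature table, so the origin of replication and other backbone elements are not itemised. The use of a BGH reverse sequencing primer suggests a BGH polyadenylation region downstream of the coding sequence.

The insert, about 1.6 kb and named ZebrafishCommunity-tfeb-Left, is an engineered TAL effector repeat array designed to recognise a DNA site in the zebrafish (D. rerio) tfeb gene. It is not the tfeb coding sequence itself. The array was cloned by restriction enzyme methods into sites that were destroyed in the process, placing it in frame with backbone-encoded parts: an N-terminal 3X FLAG tag for detection and a C-terminal wild-type FokI nuclease domain. Expression is driven by the CMV promoter in mammalian cells. The T7 promoter typically allows in vitro transcription of mRNA, the usual way of delivering such nucleases into zebrafish embryos.

Because FokI cuts only as a dimer, this "Left" monomer is meant to be used with a matching "Right" TALEN that binds the opposite side of the target. Together they make a double-strand break in the spacer between the two sites, and error-prone repair of that break can introduce indels that disrupt tfeb. The associated publication describes targeted gene disruption in somatic zebrafish cells with engineered TALENs. The depositor recommends confirming the plasmid's structure by diagnostic digest before use.
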