Addgene plasmid #41366: TAL3192
Depositing lab: Keith Joung. Depositing organization: Massachusetts General Hospital. Publication: Targeted gene disruption in somatic zebrafish cells using engineered TALENs. Sander JD, Cade L, Khayter C, Reyon D, Peterson RT, Joung JK, Yeh JR. Nat Biotechnol. 2011 Aug 5;29(8):697-8. doi: 10.1038/nbt.1934. PubMed 21822241.
Backbone
  Vector backbone: JDS74
  Backbone manufacturer: Addgene plasmid #32288
  Backbone size w/o insert (bp): 6447
  Vector type: Mammalian Expression ; T7
Growth in bacteria
  Bacterial resistance: Ampicillin, 100 μg/mL
  Growth temperature: 37°C
  Growth strain: XL1 Blue
  Copy number: High Copy
Gene/Insert
  Gene/Insert name: ZebrafishCommunity-tfeb-Left (alt name: tfeb)
  Species: D. rerio (zebrafish)
  Insert size (bp): 1640
  Entrez Gene: tfeb
  Promoter: CMV
  Tag / fusion protein: 3X Flag (N terminal on backbone); WT FOKI (C terminal on backbone)
  Cloning method: Restriction Enzyme; 5′ cloning site N/A (destroyed during cloning); 3′ cloning site N/A (destroyed during cloning)
  Sequencing primers: 5′ CMV-F; 3′ BGH-rev
Terms and licenses: Academic/Nonprofit Terms; Industry Terms: Not Available to Industry
Depositor comments: Target binding site: TTGGATGTGTACACGGGG It is strongly recommended that users perform a diagnostic digest to verify this plasmid prior to use. For example, a double digest of the plasmid with BamHI and KpnI should result in two bands at 2.3kb and 5.8kb.
How to cite: TAL3192 was a gift from Keith Joung (Addgene plasmid # 41366 ; http://n2t.net/addgene:41366 ; RRID:Addgene_41366)
